Addgene plasmid #17326: Neurl1Rm-Flag pBacPAK8-3
Depositing lab: Joan Conaway & Ronald Conaway. Depositing organization: Stowers Institute for Medical Research. Publication: Neuralized-like 1 (Neurl1) targeted to the plasma membrane by N-myristoylation regulates the Notch ligand Jagged1. Koutelou E, Sato S, Tomomori-Sato C, Florens L, Swanson SK, Washburn MP, Kokkinaki M, Conaway RC, Conaway JW, Moschonas NK. J Biol Chem. 2008 Feb 15;283(7):3846-53. doi: 10.1074/jbc.M706974200. Epub 2007 Dec 12. PubMed 18077452.
Backbone
  Vector backbone: pBacPAK8
  Backbone manufacturer: Conaway Lab
  Backbone size w/o insert (bp): 5500
  Vector type: Insect Expression
Growth in bacteria
  Bacterial resistance: Ampicillin, 100 μg/mL
  Growth temperature: 37°C
  Growth strain: DH5alpha
  Copy number: High Copy
Gene/Insert
  Gene/Insert name: Neuralized-like
  Species: M. musculus (mouse)
  Insert size (bp): 1725
  Mutation: Cys 521 changed to Ser Cys 524 changed to Ser
  GenBank ID: BC058386
  Entrez Gene: Neurl1a (a.k.a. Nlz, Neu1, Neur1, Neurl, Rnf67, AI450910, AI481072, 2410129E16Rik)
  Tag / fusion protein: FLAG (C terminal on insert)
  Cloning method: Restriction Enzyme
  Sequencing primers: 5′ Bac 1; 3′ Bac 2
Terms and licenses: Academic/Nonprofit Terms; Industry Terms: Not Available to Industry
How to cite: Neurl1Rm-Flag pBacPAK8-3 was a gift from Joan Conaway & Ronald Conaway (Addgene plasmid # 17326 ; http://n2t.net/addgene:17326 ; RRID:Addgene_17326)
