[The description below was written by a language model from this plasmid's Addgene catalogue record.]
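Description:
Neurl1Rm-Flag pBacPAK8-3 is an insect expression construct built on the pBacPAK8 backbone (about 5.5 kb without insert), a baculovirus transfer vector. Plasmids of this type are not expressed directly. They are used to move a gene of interest into a baculovirus genome by recombination in insect cells, and the resulting recombinant virus then drives protein production in infected insect cell cultures. In bacteria the plasmid is maintained at high copy number and selected with ampicillin. The record does not include a feature table and does not name the promoter or the flanking viral sequences. pBacPAK8 vectors generally rely on the strong, very late polyhedrin promoter, but that detail is not confirmed here.

The insert is a roughly 1.7 kb mouse cDNA encoding Neuralized-like 1 (Neurl1a, also known as Rnf67 among other aliases), carrying a FLAG epitope at the C terminus for detection and affinity purification. It bears two point substitutions, Cys521 to Ser and Cys524 to Ser. The "Rm" in the name, together with the Rnf67 alias, suggests that these changes target cysteines of the protein's C-terminal RING finger, but the record does not explicitly describe their functional consequence. Such mutants typically serve as ligase-deficient controls.

The associated publication concerns membrane targeting of Neurl1 by N-myristoylation and its regulation of the Notch ligand Jagged1. The construct is therefore suited to producing FLAG-tagged mutant Neurl1 protein in insect cells for biochemical comparison with the wild-type protein.
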