>Addgene plasmid #17326 | Neurl1Rm-Flag pBacPAK8-3 | addgene partial sequence | sequence record 23272 | 17326 with polyhedrin-F
GTTTTGTATAAAAAACCTATAAATACGGAGGCTAGCATGGGTAACAACTTCTCCAGTGTCTCCTCTCTGC
AGCGAGGAAACCCGAGCCGCGCGTCGCGGGGCCACCCCCAGAACCTCAAAGACTCCATCGGGGGCTCCTT
CCCGGTGCCCTCTCACCGATGCCATCACAAGCAGAAGCATTGCCCGCCTACGCTGTCAGGTGGGGGGCTC
CCGGCCACGCCGCTGCTCTTCCATCCCCACACTAAGGGCTCCCAGATCCTCATGGACCTCAGCCACAAGG
CCGTCAAGAGGCAGGCCAGCTTTTGCAATGCCATCACCTTCAGTAACCGCCCGGTGCTCATCTACGAGCA
AGTCAGGCTGAAGATCACCAAGAAGCAATGCTGCTGGAGCGGGGCCCTGCGACTTGGCTTCACCAGCAAG
GACCCTTCCCGCATCCACCCCGACTCGCTGCCCAAGTACGCCTGCCCTGACCTGGTGTCTCAGAGTGGCT
TCTGGGCCAAAGCATTGCCTGAGGAGTTTGCCAACGAGGGCAACATCATTGCCTTCTGGGTGGACAAGAA
GGGCCGCGTCTTCTACCGGATCAATGAGTCAGCTGCTATGCTTTTCTTCAGTGGGGTCCGGACGGTGGAC
CCGCTCTGGGCCCTGGTGGACGTCTACGGCCTCACGCGGGGTGTCCAGCTGCTAGACAGCGAGCTGGTGC
TGC
